>Addgene plasmid #54082 | mEmerald-ER-3 | addgene full sequence | sequence record 314084 | Addgene NGS Result
CGTTACATAACTTACGGTAAATGGCCCGCCTGGCTGACCGCCCAACGACCCCCGCCCATTGACGTCAATA
ATGACGTATGTTCCCATAGTAACGCCAATAGGGACTTTCCATTGACGTCAATGGGTGGAGTATTTACGGT
AAACTGCCCACTTGGCAGTACATCAAGTGTATCATATGCCAAGTACGCCCCCTATTGACGTCAATGACGG
TAAATGGCCCGCCTGGCATTATGCCCAGTACATGACCTTATGGGACTTTCCTACTTGGCAGTACATCTAC
GTATTAGTCATCGCTATTACCATGGTGATGCGGTTTTGGCAGTACATCAATGGGCGTGGATAGCGGTTTG
ACTCACGGGGATTTCCAAGTCTCCACCCCATTGACGTCAATGGGAGTTTGTTTTGGCACCAAAATCAACG
GGACTTTCCAAAATGTCGTAACAACTCCGCCCCATTGACGCAAATGGGCGGTAGGCGTGTACGGTGGGAG
GTCTATATAAGCAGAGCTGGTTTAGTGAACCGTCAGATCCGCTAGCATGCTGCTATCCGTGCCGTTGCTG
CTCGGCCTCCTCGGCCTGGCCGTCGCCGACCGGTCGATGGTGAGCAAGGGCGAGGAGCTGTTCACCGGGG
TGGTGCCCATCCTGGTCGAGCTGGACGGCGACGTAAACGGCCACAAGTTCAGCGTGTCCGGCGAGGGCGA
GGGCGATGCCACCTACGGCAAGCTGACCCTGAAGTTCATCTGCACCACCGGCAAGCTGCCCGTGCCCTGG
CCCACCCTCGTGACCACCTTGACCTACGGCGTGCAGTGCTTCGCCCGCTACCCCGACCACATGAAGCAGC
ACGACTTCTTCAAGTCCGCCATGCCCGAAGGCTACGTCCAGGAGCGCACCATCTTCTTCAAGGACGACGG
CAACTACAAGACCCGCGCCGAGGTGAAGTTCGAGGGCGACACCCTGGTGAACCGCATCGAGCTGAAGGGC
ATCGACTTCAAGGAGGACGGCAACATCCTGGGGCACAAGCTGGAGTACAACTACAACAGCCACAAGGTCT
ATATCACCGCCGACAAGCAGAAGAACGGCATCAAGGTGAACTTCAAGACCCGCCACAACATCGAGGACGG
CAGCGTGCAGCTCGCCGACCACTACCAGCAGAACACCCCCATCGGCGACGGCCCCGTGCTGCTGCCCGAC
AACCACTACCTGAGCACCCAGTCCAAGCTGAGCAAAGACCCCAACGAGAAGCGCGATCACATGGTCCTGC
TGGAGTTCGTGACCGCCGCCGGGATCACTCTCGGCATGGACGAGCTGTACAAGAAGGACGAGCTGTAAGA
ATTCTGCAGTCGACGGTACCGCGGGCCCGGGATCCACCGGATCTAGATAACTGATCATAATCAGCCATAC
CACATTTGTAGAGGTTTTACTTGCTTTAAAAAACCTCCCACACCTCCCCCTGAACCTGAAACATAAAATG
AATGCAATTGTTGTTGTTAACTTGTTTATTGCAGCTTATAATGGTTACAAATAAAGCAATAGCATCACAA
ATTTCACAAATAAAGCATTTTTTTCACTGCATTCTAGTTGTGGTTTGTCCAAACTCATCAATGTATCTTA
AGGCGTAAATTGTAAGCGTTAATATTTTGTTAAAATTCGCGTTAAATTTTTGTTAAATCAGCTCATTTTT
TAACCAATAGGCCGAAATCGGCAAAATCCCTTATAAATCAAAAGAATAGACCGAGATAGGGT
[37 nt withheld, positions 1743-1779]
AAAGAACGTGGACTCCAACGTCAAAGG
[49 nt withheld, positions 1807-1855]
T
[91 nt withheld, positions 1857-1947]
G
[124 nt withheld, positions 1949-2072]
CAGGTGGCACTTTTCGGGGAAATGTGCGCGGAACCCCTATTTGTTTATTTTTCTAAATACATTCAAATAT
GTATCCGCTCATGAGACAATAACCCTGATAAATGCTTCAATAATATTGAAAAAGGAAGAGTCCTGAGGCG
GAAAGAACCAGCTGTGGAATGTGTGTCAGTTAGGGTGTGGAAAGTCCCCAGGCTCCCCAGCAGGCAGAAG
TATGCAAAGCATGCATCTCAATTAGTCAGCAACCAGGTGTGGAAAGTCCCCAGGCTCCCCAGCAGGCAGA
AGTATGCAAAGCATGCATCTCAATTAGTCAGCAACCATAGTCCCGCCCCTAACTCCGCCCATCCCGCCCC
TAACTCCGCCCAGTTCCGCCCATTCTCCGCCCCATGGCTGACTAATTTTTTTTATTTATGCAGAGGCCGA
GGCCGCCTCGGCCTCTGAGCTATTCCAGAAGTAGTGAGGAGGCTTTTTTGGAGGCCTAGGCTTTTGCAAA
GATCGATCAAGAGACAGGATGAGGATCGTTTCGCATGATTGAACAAGATGGATTGCACGCAGGTTCTCCG
GCCGCTTGGGTGGAGAGGCTATTCGGCTATGACTGGGCACAACAGACAATCGGCTGCTCTGATGCCGCCG
TGTTCCGGCTGTCAGCGCAGGGGCGCCCGGTTCTTTTTGTCAAGACCGACCTGTCCGGTGCCCTGAATGA
ACTGCAAGACGAGGCAGCGCGGCTATCGTGGCTGGCCACGACGGGCGTTCCTTGCGCAGCTGTGCTCGAC
GTTGTCACTGAAGCGGGAAGGGACTGGCTGCTATTGGGCGAAGTGCCGGGGCAGGATCTCCTGTCATCTC
ACCTTGCTCCTGCCGAGAAAGTATCCATCATGGCTGATGCAATGCGGCGGCTGCATACGCTTGATCCGGC
TACCTGCCCATTCGACCACCAAGCGAAACATCGCATCGAGCGAGCACGTACTCGGATGGAAGCCGGTCTT
GTCGATCAGGATGATCTGGACGAAGAGCATCAGGGGCTCGCGCCAGCCGAACTGTTCGCCAGGCTCAAGG
CGAGCATGCCCGACGGCGAGGATCTCGTCGTGACCCATGGCGATGCCTGCTTGCCGAATATCATGGTGGA
AAATGGCCGCTTTTCTGGATTCATCGACTGTGGCCGGCTGGGTGTGGCGGACCGCTATCAGGACATAGCG
TTGGCTACCCGTGATATTGCTGAAGAGCTTGGCGGCGAATGGGCTGACCGCTTCCTCGTGCTTTACGGTA
TCGCCGCTCCCGATTCGCAGCGCATCGCCTTCTATCGCCTTCTTGACGAGTTCTTCTGAGCGGGACTCTG
GGGTTCGAAATGACCGACCAAGCGACGCCCAACCTGCCATCACGAGATTTCGATTCCACCGCCGCCTTCT
ATGAAAGGTTGGGCTTCGGAATCGTTTTCCGGGACGCCGGCTGGATGATCCTCCAGCGCGGGGATCTCAT
GCTGGAGTTCTTCGCCCACCCTAGGGGGAGGCTAACTGAAACACGGAAGGAGACAATACCGGAAGGAACC
CGCGCTATGACGGCAATAAAAAGACAGAATAAAACGCACGGTGTTGGGTCGTTTGTTCATAAACGCGGGG
TTCGGTCCCAGGGCTGGCACTCTGTCGATACCCCACCGAGACCCCATTGGGGCCAATACGCCCGCGTTTC
TTCCTTTTCCCCACCCCACCCCCCAAGTTCGGGTGAAGGCCCAGGGCTCGCAGCCAACGTCGGGGCGGCA
GGCCCTGCCATAGCCTCAGGTTACTCATATATACTTTAGATTGATTTAAAACTTCATTTTTAATTTAAAA
GGATCTAGGTGAAGATCCTTTTTGATAATCTCATGACCAAAATCCCTTAACGTGAGTTTTCGTTCCACTG
AGCGTCAGACCCCGTAGAAAAGATCAAAGGATCTTCTTGAGATCCTTTTTTTCTGCGCGTAATCTGCTGC
TTGCAAACAAAAAAACCACCGCTACCAGCGGTGGTTTGTTTGCCGGATCAAGAGCTACCAACTCTTTTTC
CGAAGGTAACTGGCTTCAGCAGAGCGCAGATACCAAATACTGTTCTTCTAGTGTAGCCGTAGTTAGGCCA
CCACTTCAAGAACTCTGTATCACCGCCTACATACCTCGCTCTGCTAATCCTGTTACCAGTGGCTGCTGCC
AGTGGCGATAAGTCGTGTCTTACCGGGTTGGACTCAAGACGATAGTTACCGGATAAGGCGCAGCGGTCGG
GCTGAACGGGGGGTTCGTGCACACAGCCCAGCTTGGAGCGAACGACCTACACCGAACTGAGATACCTACA
GCGTGAGCTATGAGAAAGCGCCACGCTTCCCGAAGGGAGAAAGGCGGACAGGTATCCGGTAAGCGGCAGG
GTCGGAACAGGAGAGCGCACGAGGGAGCTTCCAGGGGGAAACGCCTGGTATCTTTATAGTCCTGTCGGGT
TTCGCCACCTCTGACTTGAGCGTCGATTTTTGTGATGCTCGTCAGGGGGGCGGAGCCTATGGAAAAACGC
CAGCAACGCGGCCTTTTTACGGTTCCTGGCCTTTTGCTGGCCTTTTGCTCACATGTTCTTTCCTGCGTTA
TCCCCTGATTCTGTGGATAACCGTATTACCGCCATGCATTAGTTATTAATAGTAATCAATTACGGGGTCA
TTAGTTCATAGCCCATATATGGAGTTCCG
Features (pLannotate 1.2.2; 15 found; start..end, strand, type, name):
      1..304     +  enhancer       CMV enhancer: human cytomegalovirus immediate early enhancer
    305..508     +  promoter       CMV promoter: human cytomegalovirus (CMV) immediate early promoter
    597..1313    +  CDS            mEmerald: mEmerald is a basic (constitutively fluorescent) green fluorescent protein published in 1998, derived from Aequorea victoria. It is reported to be a very rapidly-maturing monomer with moderate acid sensitivity.
   1329..1365    +  misc_feature   MCS (fragment): multiple cloning site
   1382..1466    +  CDS            large T antigen (fragment): large T antigen from SV40 (simian virus 40)
   1489..1610    +  polyA_signal   SV40 poly(A) signal: SV40 polyadenylation signal
   1644..2072    -  rep_origin     f1 ori (sequence partly withheld): f1 bacteriophage origin of replication; arrow indicates direction of (+) strand synthesis
   2099..2203    +  promoter       AmpR promoter: bla
   2205..2562    +  promoter       SV40 promoter: SV40 enhancer and early promoter
   2597..3391    +  CDS            NeoR/KanR: aminoglycoside phosphotransferase from Tn5; aph(3')-II (or nptII); confers resistance to neomycin, kanamycin, and G418 (Geneticin®)
   3412..3564    +  CDS            ble (fragment): BLE_KLEPN - Experimental evidence at protein level: Swiss-Prot protein existence level 1. Binding protein with a strong affinity to the bleomycin family of antibiotics. Binds to CL990; an antimitotic-antibiotic compound. From Klebsiella pneumoniae.
   3623..3670    +  polyA_signal   HSV TK poly(A) signal: herpes simplex virus thymidine kinase polyadenylation signal (Cole and Stacy, 1985)
   3761..3777    -  polyA_signal   bGH poly(A) signal (fragment): bovine growth hormone polyadenylation signal
   3999..4587    +  rep_origin     ori: high-copy-number ColE1/pMB1/pBR322/pUC origin of replication
   4702..4761    +  enhancer       CMV enhancer (fragment): human cytomegalovirus immediate early enhancer
