[The description below was written by a language model from this plasmid's Addgene catalogue record and pLannotate feature annotations shown in this document.]
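Description:
mEmerald-ER-3 is a mammalian expression plasmid that directs the green fluorescent protein mEmerald to the endoplasmic reticulum, so that the organelle can be seen by fluorescence microscopy. It is built on an mEmerald cloning backbone of the familiar EGFP-vector layout. The sequenced record is 4,761 nt. A high-copy ColE1/pUC-type origin maintains it in E. coli, and an f1 origin is also present. A single NeoR/KanR (aminoglycoside phosphotransferase) gene serves both hosts. The bacterial AmpR (bla) promoter drives it for kanamycin selection. The SV40 enhancer/early promoter drives it in mammalian cells for G418 selection of stable lines, with an HSV TK polyadenylation signal downstream.

The payload is expressed from the human CMV immediate-early enhancer and promoter and terminated by an SV40 poly(A) signal. According to the catalogue fields, the insert is the ER signal peptide of human calreticulin (CALR), with mEmerald recorded as a C-terminal fusion partner on the backbone. This puts the targeting peptide ahead of the fluorescent protein, where it can direct the nascent chain into the ER lumen. The automated feature table annotates only the mEmerald coding sequence (positions 597–1313) and gives the signal peptide no separate feature. It presumably lies in the short unannotated stretch between the CMV promoter and mEmerald. The record also mentions no ER-retention motif, so none can be confirmed. The short "large T antigen", "ble" and bGH poly(A) fragments in the annotation are most likely backbone remnants or partial sequence matches rather than functional elements.

mEmerald is a rapidly maturing monomeric Aequorea-derived green protein, with recorded excitation and emission maxima of 487 and 509 nm. The construct is used as an ER localization marker in transfected mammalian cells.
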