Addgene plasmid #54082: mEmerald-ER-3
Purpose: Localization: Endoplasmic Reticulum, Excitation: 487, Emission: 509
Depositing lab: Michael Davidson. Depositing organization: Florida State University, Tallahassee.
Backbone
  Vector backbone: mEmerald
  Backbone size w/o insert (bp): 4750
  Vector type: Mammalian Expression
  Selectable markers: Neomycin (select with G418)
Growth in bacteria
  Bacterial resistance: Kanamycin, 50 μg/mL
  Growth temperature: 37°C
  Growth strain: DH5alpha
  Copy number: High Copy
Gene/Insert
  Gene/Insert name: ER (alt name: NM_004343.3)
  Species: H. sapiens (human)
  Mutation: ER Signal Peptide
  Entrez Gene: CALR (a.k.a. CALR1, CRT, HEL-S-99n, RO, SSA, cC1qR)
  Promoter: CMV
  Tag / fusion protein: mEmerald (C terminal on backbone)
  Cloning method: Unknown
  Sequencing primers: 5′ CMV-F; 3′ SV40pA-R
Terms and licenses: Academic/Nonprofit Terms; Industry Terms
Depositor comments: . Excitation = 487; Emission = 509. Localization data: Endoplasmic Reticulum
How to cite: mEmerald-ER-3 was a gift from Michael Davidson (Addgene plasmid # 54082 ; http://n2t.net/addgene:54082 ; RRID:Addgene_54082)
